Addgene plasmid #69444: Fgf4enhLV (FpG12)
Purpose: positive control plasmid for lentiviral reporter expression in ESCs
Depositing lab: Lisa Dailey. Depositing organization: NYU Grossman School of Medicine. Publication: FIREWACh: high-throughput functional detection of transcriptional regulatory modules in mammalian cells. Murtha M, Tokcaer-Keskin Z, Tang Z, Strino F, Chen X, Wang Y, Xi X, Basilico C, Brown S, Bonneau R, Kluger Y, Dailey L. Nat Methods. 2014 May;11(5):559-65. doi: 10.1038/nmeth.2885. Epub 2014 Mar 23. PubMed 24658142.
Backbone
  Vector backbone: FUW
  Backbone manufacturer: Lois and Baltimore (ADDGENE # 14882)
  Backbone size w/o insert (bp): 9206
  Total vector size (bp): 11906
  Modifications to backbone: inserted FGF4 enhancer and minimal FGF4 promoter upstream of GFP coding sequences. Inserted human Ubiquitin promoter upstream of Hygromycin resistance gene. cloning details described in Murtha et al Nat Meth 2014
  Vector type: Mammalian Expression, Lentiviral
  Selectable markers: Hygromycin
Growth in bacteria
  Bacterial resistance: Ampicillin, 100 μg/mL
  Growth temperature: 30°C
  Growth strain: Stbl2
  Copy number: Unknown
Gene/Insert 1
  Gene/Insert name: minimal FGF4 promoter
  Species: M. musculus (mouse)
  Insert size (bp): 199
Gene/Insert 2
  Gene/Insert name: EGFP
  Insert size (bp): 720
Gene/Insert 3
  Gene/Insert name: Ubiquitin promoter
  Species: H. sapiens (human)
  Insert size (bp): 1192
Gene/Insert 4
  Gene/Insert name: Hygromycin resistance
  Insert size (bp): 1038
Gene/Insert 5
  Gene/Insert name: FGF4 enhancer
  Species: M. musculus (mouse)
  Insert size (bp): 249
  Entrez Gene: Fgf4 (a.k.a. Fgf-4, Fgf7a, Fgfk, HBGF-4, Hst1, Hstf-1, KS3, hst, hst-1, kFGF)
Terms and licenses: Academic/Nonprofit Terms; Industry Terms: Not Available to Industry
Depositor comments: Please note that several discrepancies were found between Addgene's quality control and the depositor's sequence. The depositor noted that these discrepancies do NOT affect plasmid function.
How to cite: Fgf4enhLV (FpG12) was a gift from Lisa Dailey (Addgene plasmid # 69444 ; http://n2t.net/addgene:69444 ; RRID:Addgene_69444)
