[The description below was written by a language model from this plasmid's Addgene catalogue record and pLannotate feature annotations shown in this document.]
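Description:
Fgf4enhLV (FpG12) is an 11.9 kb HIV-1-based lentiviral reporter plasmid built on the FUW backbone. It serves as a positive control for lentiviral reporter expression in embryonic stem cells, in the context of a screening method that functionally detects transcriptional regulatory modules. It is propagated in E. coli through a ColE1/pUC-type origin with ampicillin selection. The backbone outside the viral unit also carries an f1 origin and an SV40/EM7-driven bleomycin/Zeocin resistance cassette. Viral genomic RNA is transcribed from a CMV enhancer/promoter fused to a truncated 5' LTR. The packaged region contains the Ψ packaging signal with a gag fragment, the RRE for Rev-dependent nuclear export, the cPPT/CTS, WPRE sequence (annotated as two adjacent fragments), and a downstream truncated LTR followed by a bGH polyadenylation signal.

The payload consists of two cassettes in the same orientation. According to the catalogue record, a 249 bp mouse Fgf4 enhancer and a 199 bp minimal mouse Fgf4 promoter sit upstream of EGFP. These two elements are not called in the automated feature table but presumably occupy the unannotated stretch between the cPPT and the EGFP coding sequence, which is followed by an SV40 poly(A) signal. The minimal promoter is meant to depend on an adjacent enhancer, so GFP fluorescence reports enhancer activity in the transduced cell. Downstream, the human ubiquitin C promoter drives the hygromycin B phosphotransferase gene with an HSV TK poly(A) signal, which allows selection of transduced cells regardless of reporter output. The depositor notes several discrepancies between the submitted sequence and the repository's quality-control sequencing, which are stated not to affect function.
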