Features (pLannotate 1.2.2; 36 found; start..end, strand, type, name):
     31..83      -  misc_feature   bom (fragment): basis of mobility region from pBR322
    238..617     +  enhancer       CMV enhancer: human cytomegalovirus immediate early enhancer
    618..817     +  promoter       CMV promoter: human cytomegalovirus (CMV) immediate early promoter
    835..1015    +  LTR            5' LTR (truncated): truncated 5' long terminal repeat (LTR) from HIV-1
   1062..1187    +  misc_feature   HIV-1 Ψ: packaging signal of human immunodeficiency virus type 1
   1171..1534    +  CDS            HIV-1 gag (fragment): gag protein from human immunodeficiency virus 1; gag
   1680..1913    +  misc_feature   RRE: The Rev response element (RRE) of HIV-1 allows for Rev-dependent mRNA export from the nucleus to the cytoplasm.
   2290..2390    +  CDS            Rev (fragment): human immunodeficiency virus 1 (HIV-1) Rev protein; rev; enhances nuclear export of unspliced and incompletely spliced viral mRNAs
   2440..2557    +  misc_feature   cPPT/CTS: central polypurine tract and central termination sequence of HIV-1
   3078..3797    +  CDS            EGFP: the original enhanced GFP (Yang et al., 1996) mammalian codon-optimized
   3814..3897    +  CDS            large T antigen (fragment): large T antigen from SV40 (simian virus 40)
   3920..4001    +  polyA_signal   SV40 poly(A) signal: SV40 polyadenylation signal
   4019..5230    +  promoter       UbC promoter: human ubiquitin C promoter
   5241..5263    -  misc_feature   MCS (fragment): pUC18/19 multiple cloning site
   5265..6302    +  CDS            HygR: hygromycin B phosphotransferase confers resistance to hygromycin
   6344..6392    +  polyA_signal   HSV TK poly(A) signal: herpes simplex virus thymidine kinase polyadenylation signal (Cole and Stacy, 1985)
   6586..6610    +  misc_feature   MCS (fragment): pBluescript multiple cloning site
   6610..6635    +  misc_feature   WPRE (fragment): woodchuck hepatitis virus posttranscriptional regulatory element
   6637..7186    +  misc_feature   WPRE (fragment): woodchuck hepatitis virus posttranscriptional regulatory element
   7123..7704    +  CDS            nef (fragment): NEF_HV1H2 - Experimental evidence at protein level: Swiss-Prot protein existence level 1. Extracellular Nef protein targets CD4(+) T-lymphocytes for apoptosis by interacting with CXCR4 surface receptors. From Human immunodeficiency virus type 1 group M subtype B (isolate HXB2) (HIV-1).
   7711..7891    +  LTR            5' LTR (truncated): truncated 5' long terminal repeat (LTR) from HIV-1
   7923..8147    +  polyA_signal   bGH poly(A) signal: bovine growth hormone polyadenylation signal
   8151..8172    +  promoter       SV40 promoter (fragment): SV40 enhancer and early promoter
   8193..8621    +  rep_origin     f1 ori (sequence partly withheld): f1 bacteriophage origin of replication; arrow indicates direction of (+) strand synthesis
   8635..8964    +  promoter       SV40 promoter: SV40 enhancer and early promoter
   9012..9059    +  promoter       EM7 promoter: synthetic bacterial promoter&nbsp
   9078..9452    +  CDS            BleoR: antibiotic-binding protein; Sh ble from Streptoalloteichus hindustanus; confers resistance to bleomycin, phleomycin, and Zeocin™
   9462..9587    +  CDS            ble (fragment): BLE_KLEPN - Experimental evidence at protein level: Swiss-Prot protein existence level 1. Binding protein with a strong affinity to the bleomycin family of antibiotics. Binds to CL990; an antimitotic-antibiotic compound. From Klebsiella pneumoniae.
   9582..9703    +  polyA_signal   SV40 poly(A) signal: SV40 polyadenylation signal
   9774..9796    -  protein_bind   lac operator (fragment): The lac repressor binds to the lac operator to inhibit transcription in E. coli. This inhibition can be relieved by adding lactose or isopropyl-β-D-thiogalactopyranoside (IPTG). lac repressor encoded by lacI
   9800..9830    -  promoter       lac promoter: promoter for the E. coli lac operon
   9845..9866    -  protein_bind   CAP binding site: CAP binding activates transcription in the presence of cAMP. E. coli catabolite activator protein
   9879..9971    -  CDS            lacI (fragment): lac repressor; lacI; The lac repressor binds to the lac operator to inhibit transcription in E. coli. This inhibition can be relieved by adding lactose or isopropyl-β-D-thiogalactopyranoside (IPTG).
  10154..10742   -  rep_origin     ori: high-copy-number ColE1/pMB1/pBR322/pUC origin of replication
  10913..11773   -  CDS            AmpR: β-lactamase; bla; confers resistance to ampicillin, carbenicillin, and related antibiotics
  11774..11878   -  promoter       AmpR promoter: bla
>Addgene plasmid #69444 | Fgf4enhLV (FpG12) | depositor full sequence | sequence record 122532 | Fgf4enhLV (FpG12) sequence 11906 bps
GTCGACGGATCGGGAGATCTCCCGATCCCCTATGGTGCACTCTCAGTACAATCTGCTCTGATGCCGCATA
GTTAAGCCAGTATCTGCTCCCTGCTTGTGTGTTGGAGGTCGCTGAGTAGTGCGCGAGCAAAATTTAAGCT
ACAACAAGGCAAGGCTTGACCGACAATTGCATGAAGAATCTGCTTAGGGTTAGGCGTTTTGCGCTGCTTC
GCGATGTACGGGCCAGATATACGCGTTGACATTGATTATTGACTAGTTATTAATAGTAATCAATTACGGG
GTCATTAGTTCATAGCCCATATATGGAGTTCCGCGTTACATAACTTACGGTAAATGGCCCGCCTGGCTGA
CCGCCCAACGACCCCCGCCCATTGACGTCAATAATGACGTATGTTCCCATAGTAACGCCAATAGGGACTT
TCCATTGACGTCAATGGGTGGAGTATTTACGGTAAACTGCCCACTTGGCAGTACATCAAGTGTATCATAT
GCCAAGTACGCCCCCTATTGACGTCAATGACGGTAAATGGCCCGCCTGGCATTATGCCCAGTACATGACC
TTATGGGACTTTCCTACTTGGCAGTACATCTACGTATTAGTCATCGCTATTACCATGGTGATGCGGTTTT
GGCAGTACATCAATGGGCGTGGATAGCGGTTTGACTCACGGGGATTTCCAAGTCTCCACCCCATTGACGT
CAATGGGAGTTTGTTTTGGCACCAAAATCAACGGGACTTTCCAAAATGTCGTAACAACTCCGCCCCATTG
ACGCAAATGGGCGGTAGGCGTGTACGGTGGGAGGTCTATATAAGCAGCGCGTTTTGCCTGTACTGGGTCT
CTCTGGTTAGACCAGATCTGAGCCTGGGAGCTCTCTGGCTAACTAGGGAACCCACTGCTTAAGCCTCAAT
AAAGCTTGCCTTGAGTGCTTCAAGTAGTGTGTGCCCGTCTGTTGTGTGACTCTGGTAACTAGAGATCCCT
CAGACCCTTTTAGTCAGTGTGGAAAATCTCTAGCAGTGGCGCCCGAACAGGGACTTGAAAGCGAAAGGGA
AACCAGAGGAGCTCTCTCGACGCAGGACTCGGCTTGCTGAAGCGCGCACGGCAAGAGGCGAGGGGCGGCG
ACTGGTGAGTACGCCAAAAATTTTGACTAGCGGAGGCTAGAAGGAGAGAGATGGGTGCGAGAGCGTCAGT
ATTAAGCGGGGGAGAATTAGATCGCGATGGGAAAAAATTCGGTTAAGGCCAGGGGGAAAGAAAAAATATA
AATTAAAACATATAGTATGGGCAAGCAGGGAGCTAGAACGATTCGCAGTTAATCCTGGCCTGTTAGAAAC
ATCAGAAGGCTGTAGACAAATACTGGGACAGCTACAACCATCCCTTCAGACAGGATCAGAAGAACTTAGA
TCATTATATAATACAGTAGCAACCCTCTATTGTGTGCATCAAAGGATAGAGATAAAAGACACCAAGGAAG
CTTTAGACAAGATAGAGGAAGAGCAAAACAAAAGTAAGACCACCGCACAGCAAGCGGCCGCTGATCTTCA
GACCTGGAGGAGGAGATATGAGGGACAATTGGAGAAGTGAATTATATAAATATAAAGTAGTAAAAATTGA
ACCATTAGGAGTAGCACCCACCAAGGCAAAGAGAAGAGTGGTGCAGAGAGAAAAAAGAGCAGTGGGAATA
GGAGCTTTGTTCCTTGGGTTCTTGGGAGCAGCAGGAAGCACTATGGGCGCAGCGTCAATGACGCTGACGG
TACAGGCCAGACAATTATTGTCTGGTATAGTGCAGCAGCAGAACAATTTGCTGAGGGCTATTGAGGCGCA
ACAGCATCTGTTGCAACTCACAGTCTGGGGCATCAAGCAGCTCCAGGCAAGAATCCTGGCTGTGGAAAGA
TACCTAAAGGATCAACAGCTCCTGGGGATTTGGGGTTGCTCTGGAAAACTCATTTGCACCACTGCTGTGC
CTTGGAATGCTAGTTGGAGTAATAAATCTCTGGAACAGATTTGGAATCACACGACCTGGATGGAGTGGGA
CAGAGAAATTAACAATTACACAAGCTTAATACACTCCTTAATTGAAGAATCGCAAAACCAGCAAGAAAAG
AATGAACAAGAATTATTGGAATTAGATAAATGGGCAAGTTTGTGGAATTGGTTTAACATAACAAATTGGC
TGTGGTATATAAAATTATTCATAATGATAGTAGGAGGCTTGGTAGGTTTAAGAATAGTTTTTGCTGTACT
TTCTATAGTGAATAGAGTTAGGCAGGGATATTCACCATTATCGTTTCAGACCCACCTCCCAACCCCGAGG
GGACCCGACAGGCCCGAAGGAATAGAAGAAGAAGGTGGAGAGAGAGACAGAGACAGATCCATTCGATTAG
TGAACGGATCGGCACTGCGTGCGCCAATTCTGCAGACAAATGGCAGTATTCATCCACAATTTTAAAAGAA
AAGGGGGGATTGGGGGGTACAGTGCAGGGGAAAGAATAGTAGACATAATAGCAACAGACATACAAACTAA
AGAATTACAAAAACAAATTACAAAAATTCAAAATTTTCGGGTTTATTACAGGGACAGCAGAGATCCAGTT
TGGTTAATTAAGGCTCGAGATCTTGTCCTGTGAGCCACCAGACAGAAAGGAAGTTTGGGAGGAGCTCCCA
CCTCAGCTTTGGGGTGTGGCTTCTTCCATCTTGGGCTGTGGTACAGAATAGTATTTTAAGTATCCCATTA
GCATCCAAACAAAGAGTTTTCTAAAGGAATGTGAAAGACAAAAAAAAAAAATGCCAATGAGATTTTCCAG
TCTTGCTGTCNGTAGCCTCCCATAAAGTTAATTCGGGAGGTTGCTCAGAAGTCTCCCAGCGGATCTGAGC
TCTTACGCGTGCTAGCCCAAGCACCCGGGCGCGGCGAGTAGGAGGGGGCGCCGGCTATATATACCACTGC
TCCGGAGGGCTGGGCGCGCGGGGACTATCCCGCCACCGTTGCGTCCCTATTTGCTCTCGCTACTTAGGTC
TGTGCGCAGCACTCACCGAACTCACGGCCCGCAGCTCGAACTCACGCAAGATCCACCGGTCGCCACCATG
GTGAGCAAGGGCGAGGAGCTGTTCACCGGGGTGGTGCCCATCCTGGTCGAGCTGGACGGCGACGTAAACG
GCCACAAGTTCAGCGTGTCCGGCGAGGGCGAGGGCGATGCCACCTACGGCAAGCTGACCCTGAAGTTCAT
CTGCACCACCGGCAAGCTGCCCGTGCCCTGGCCCACCCTCGTGACCACCCTGACCTACGGCGTGCAGTGC
TTCAGCCGCTACCCCGACCACATGAAGCAGCACGACTTCTTCAAGTCCGCCATGCCCGAAGGCTACGTCC
AGGAGCGCACCATCTTCTTCAAGGACGACGGCAACTACAAGACCCGCGCCGAGGTGAAGTTCGAGGGCGA
CACCCTGGTGAACCGCATCGAGCTGAAGGGCATCGACTTCAAGGAGGACGGCAACATCCTGGGGCACAAG
CTGGAGTACAACTACAACAGCCACAACGTCTATATCATGGCCGACAAGCAGAAGAACGGCATCAAGGTGA
ACTTCAAGATCCGCCACAACATCGAGGACGGCAGCGTGCAGCTCGCCGACCACTACCAGCAGAACACCCC
CATCGGCGACGGCCCCGTGCTGCTGCCCGACAACCACTACCTGAGCACCCAGTCCGCCCTGAGCAAAGAC
CCCAACGAGAAGCGCGATCACATGGTCCTGCTGGAGTTCGTGACCGCCGCCGGGATCACTCTCGGCATGG
ACGAGCTGTACAAGTAAAGCGGCCGCGACTCTAGATCATAATCAGCCATACCACATTTGTAGAGGTTTTA
CTTGCTTTAAAAAACCTCCCACACCTCCCCCTGAACCTGAAACATAAAATGAATGCAATTGTTGTTGTTA
ACTTGTTTATTGCAGCTTATAATGGTTACAAATAAAGCAATAGCATCACAAATTTCACAAATAAAGCATT
TTTTTCACTGCTTAATTAAGGGTGCAGCGGCCTCCGCGCCGGGTTTTGGCGCCTCCCGCGGGCGCCCCCC
TCCTCACGGCGAGCGCTGCCACGTCAGACGAAGGGCGCAGGAGCGTTCCTGATCCTTCCGCCCGGACGCT
CAGGACAGCGGCCCGCTGCTCATAAGACTCGGCCTTAGAACCCCAGTATCAGCAGAAGGACATTTTAGGA
CGGGACTTGGGTGACTCTAGGGCACTGGTTTTCTTTCCAGAGAGCGGAACAGGCGAGGAAAAGTAGTCCC
TTCTCGGCGATTCTGCGGAGGGATCTCCGTGGGGCGGTGAACGCCGATGATTATATAAGGACGCGCCGGG
TGTGGCACAGCTAGTTCCGTCGCAGCCGGGATTTGGGTCGCGGTTCTTGTTTGTGGATCGCTGTGATCGT
CACTTGGTGAGTTGCGGGCTGCTGGGCTGGCCGGGGCTTTCGTGGCCGCCGGGCCGCTCGGTGGGACGGA
AGCGTGTGGAGAGACCGCCAAGGGCTGTAGTCTGGGTCCGCGAGCAAGGTTGCCCTGAACTGGGGGTTGG
GGGGAGCGCACAAAATGGCGGCTGTTCCCGAGTCTTGAATGGAAGACGCTTGTAAGGCGGGCTGTGAGGT
CGTTGAAACAAGGTGGGGGGCATGGTGGGCGGCAAGAACCCAAGGTCTTGAGGCCTTCGCTAATGCGGGA
AAGCTCTTATTCGGGTGAGATGGGCTGGGGCACCATCTGGGGACCCTGACGTGAAGTTTGTCACTGACTG
GAGAACTCGGGTTTGTCGTCTGGTTGCGGGGGCGGCAGTTATGCGGTGCCGTTGGGCAGTGCACCCGTAC
CTTTGGGAGCGCGCGCCCTCGTCGTGTCGTGACGTCACCCGTTCTGTTGGCTTATAATGCAGGGTGGGGC
CACCTGCCGGTAGGTGTGCGGTAGGCTTTTCTCCGTCGCAGGACGCAGGGTTCGGGCCTAGGGTAGGCTC
TCCTGAATCGACAGGCGCCGGACCTCTGGTGAGGGGAGGGATAAGTGAGGCGTCAGTTTCTTTGGTCGGT
TTTATGTACCTATCTTCTTAAGTAGCTGAAGCTCCGGTTTTGAACTATGCGCTCGGGGTTGGCGAGTGTG
TTTTGTGAAGTTTTTTAGGCACCTTTTGAAATGTAATCATTTGGGTCAATATGTAATTTTCAGTGTTAGA
CTAGTAAATTGTCCGCTAAATTCTGGCCGTTTTTGGCTTTTTTGTTAGACGAAGCTTGGGCTGCAGGTCG
ACTCTAGAGGATCTATGAAAAAGCCTGAACTCACCGCGACGTCTGTCGAGAAGTTTCTGATCGAAAAGTT
CGACAGCGTCTCCGACCTGATGCAGCTCTCGGAGGGCGAAGAATCTCGTGCTTTCAGCTTCGATGTAGGA
GGGCGTGGATATGTCCTGCGGGTAAATAGCTGCGCCGATGGTTTCTACAAAGATCGTTATGTTTATCGGC
ACTTTGCATCGGCCGCGCTCCCGATTCCGGAAGTGCTTGACATTGGGGAATTCAGCGAGAGCCTGACCTA
TTGCATCTCCCGCCGTGCACAGGGTGTCACGTTGCAAGACCTGCCTGAAACCGAACTGCCCGCTGTTCTG
CAGCCGGTCGCGGAGGCCATGGATGCGATCGCTGCGGCCGATCTTAGCCAGACGAGCGGGTTCGGCCCAT
TCGGACCGCAAGGAATCGGTCAATACACTACATGGCGTGATTTCATATGCGCGATTGCTGATCCCCATGT
GTATCACTGGCAAACTGTGATGGACGACACCGTCAGTGCGTCCGTCGCGCAGGCTCTCGATGAGCTGATG
CTTTGGGCCGAGGACTGCCCCGAAGTCCGGCACCTCGTGCACGCGGATTTCGGCTCCAACAATGTCCTGA
CGGACAATGGCCGCATAACAGCGGTCATTGACTGGAGCGAGGCGATGTTCGGGGATTCCCAATACGAGGT
CGCCAACATCTTCTTCTGGAGGCCGTGGTTGGCTTGTATGGAGCAGCAGACGCGCTACTTCGAGCGGAGG
CATCCGGAGCTTGCAGGATCGCCGCGGCTCCGGGCGTATATGCTCCGCATTGGTCTTGACCAACTCTATC
AGAGCTTGGTTGACGGCAATTTCGATGATGCAGCTTGGGCGCAGGGTCGATGCGACGCAATCGTCCGATC
CGGAGCCGGGACTGTCGGGCGTACACAAATCGCCCGCAGAAGCGCGGCCGTCTGGACCGATGGCTGTGTA
GAAGTACTCGCCGATAGTGGAAACCGACGCCCCAGCACTCGTCCGGATCGGGAGATGGGGGAGGCTAACT
GAAACACGGAAGGAGACAATACCGGAAGGAACCCGCGCTATGACGGCAATAAAAAGACAGAATAAAACGC
ACGGGTGTTGGGTCGTTTGTTCATAAACGCGGGGTTCGGTCCCAGGGCTGGCACTCTGTCGATACCCCAC
CGAGACCCCATTGGGGCCAATACGCCCGCGTTTCTTCCTTTTCCCCACCCCACCCCCCAAGTTCGGGTGA
AGGCCCAGGGCTCGCAGCCAACGTCGGGGCGGCAGGCCCTGCCATAGCAGATCCAGTTAACCTCGAGGGC
GCGCCGAATTCGATATCAAGCTTATCGATAATCAACCTCTGGATTACAAAATTTGGGGTATTCTTAACTA
TGTTGCTCCTTTTACGCTATGTGGATACGCTGCTTTAATGCCTTTGTATCATGCTATTGCTTCCCGTATG
GCTTTCATTTTCTCCTCCTTGTATAAATCCTGGTTGCTGTCTCTTTATGAGGAGTTGTGGCCCGTTGTCA
GGCAACGTGGCGTGGTGTGCACTGTGTTTGCTGACGCAACCCCCACTGGTTGGGGCATTGCCACCACCTG
TCAGCTCCTTTCCGGGACTTTCGCTTTCCCCCTCCCTATTGCCACGGCGGAACTCATCGCCGCCTGCCTT
GCCCGCTGCTGGACAGGGGCTCGGCTGTTGGGCACTGACAATTCCGTGGTGTTGTCGGGGAAATCATCGT
CCTTTCCTTGGCTGCTCGCCTGTGTTGCCACCTGGATTCTGCGCGGGACGTCCTTCTGCTACGTCCCTTC
GGCCCTCAATCCAGCGGACCTTCCTTCCCGCGGCCTGCTGCCGGCTCTGCGGCCTCTTCCGCGTCTTCGC
CTTCGCCCTCAGACGAGTCGGATCTCCCTTTGGGCCGCCTCCCCGCATCGATACCGTCGACCTCGAGACC
TAGAAAAACATGGAGCAATCACAAGTAGCAATACAGCAGCTACCAATGCTGATTGTGCCTGGCTAGAAGC
ACAAGAGGAGGAGGAGGTGGGTTTTCCAGTCACACCTCAGGTACCTTTAAGACCAATGACTTACAAGGCA
GCTGTAGATCTTAGCCACTTTTTAAAAGAAAAGGGGGGACTGGAAGGGCTAATTCACTCCCAACGAAGAC
AAGATATCCTTGATCTGTGGATCTACCACACACAAGGCTACTTCCCTGATTGGCAGAACTACACACCAGG
GCCAGGGATCAGATATCCACTGACCTTTGGATGGTGCTACAAGCTAGTACCAGTTGAGCAAGAGAAGGTA
GAAGAAGCCAATGAAGGAGAGAACACCCGCTTGTTACACCCTGTGAGCCTGCATGGGATGGATGACCCGG
AGAGAGAAGTATTAGAGTGGAGGTTTGACAGCCGCCTAGCATTTCATCACATGGCCCGAGAGCTGCATCC
GGACTGTACTGGGTCTCTCTGGTTAGACCAGATCTGAGCCTGGGAGCTCTCTGGCTAACTAGGGAACCCA
CTGCTTAAGCCTCAATAAAGCTTGCCTTGAGTGCTTCAAGTAGTGTGTGCCCGTCTGTTGTGTGACTCTG
GTAACTAGAGATCCCTCAGACCCTTTTAGTCAGTGTGGAAAATCTCTAGCAGGGCCCGTTTAAACCCGCT
GATCAGCCTCGACTGTGCCTTCTAGTTGCCAGCCATCTGTTGTTTGCCCCTCCCCCGTGCCTTCCTTGAC
CCTGGAAGGTGCCACTCCCACTGTCCTTTCCTAATAAAATGAGGAAATTGCATCGCATTGTCTGAGTAGG
TGTCATTCTATTCTGGGGGGTGGGGTGGGGCAGGACAGCAAGGGGGAGGATTGGGAAGACAATAGCAGGC
ATGCTGGGGATGCGGTGGGCTCTATGGCTTCTGAGGCGGAAAGAACCAGCTGGGGCTCTAGGGGGTATCC
CC
[124 nt withheld, positions 8193-8316]
C
[91 nt withheld, positions 8318-8408]
A
[49 nt withheld, positions 8410-8458]
CCTTTGACGTTGGAGTCCACGTTCTTT
[37 nt withheld, positions 8486-8522]
ACCCTATCTCGGTCTATTCTTTTGATTTATAAGGGATTTTGCCGATTTCGGCCTATTGGTTAAAAAATGA
GCTGATTTAACAAAAATTTAACGCGAATTAATTCTGTGGAATGTGTGTCAGTTAGGGTGTGGAAAGTCCC
CAGGCTCCCCAGCAGGCAGAAGTATGCAAAGCATGCATCTCAATTAGTCAGCAACCAGGTGTGGAAAGTC
CCCAGGCTCCCCAGCAGGCAGAAGTATGCAAAGCATGCATCTCAATTAGTCAGCAACCATAGTCCCGCCC
CTAACTCCGCCCATCCCGCCCCTAACTCCGCCCAGTTCCGCCCATTCTCCGCCCCATGGCTGACTAATTT
TTTTTATTTATGCAGAGGCCGAGGCCGCCTCTGCCTCTGAGCTATTCCAGAAGTAGTGAGGAGGCTTTTT
TGGAGGCCTAGGCTTTTGCAAAAAGCTCCCGGGAGCTTGTATATCCATTTTCGGATCTGATCAGCACGTG
TTGACAATTAATCATCGGCATAGTATATCGGCATAGTATAATACGACAAGGTGAGGAACTAAACCATGGC
CAAGTTGACCAGTGCCGTTCCGGTGCTCACCGCGCGCGACGTCGCCGGAGCGGTCGAGTTCTGGACCGAC
CGGCTCGGGTTCTCCCGGGACTTCGTGGAGGACGACTTCGCCGGTGTGGTCCGGGACGACGTGACCCTGT
TCATCAGCGCGGTCCAGGACCAGGTGGTGCCGGACAACACCCTGGCCTGGGTGTGGGTGCGCGGCCTGGA
CGAGCTGTACGCCGAGTGGTCGGAGGTCGTGTCCACGAACTTCCGGGACGCCTCCGGGCCGGCCATGACC
GAGATCGGCGAGCAGCCGTGGGGGCGGGAGTTCGCCCTGCGCGACCCGGCCGGCAACTGCGTGCACTTCG
TGGCCGAGGAGCAGGACTGACACGTGCTACGAGATTTCGATTCCACCGCCGCCTTCTATGAAAGGTTGGG
CTTCGGAATCGTTTTCCGGGACGCCGGCTGGATGATCCTCCAGCGCGGGGATCTCATGCTGGAGTTCTTC
GCCCACCCCAACTTGTTTATTGCAGCTTATAATGGTTACAAATAAAGCAATAGCATCACAAATTTCACAA
ATAAAGCATTTTTTTCACTGCATTCTAGTTGTGGTTTGTCCAAACTCATCAATGTATCTTATCATGTCTG
TATACCGTCGACCTCTAGCTAGAGCTTGGCGTAATCATGGTCATAGCTGTTTCCTGTGTGAAATTGTTAT
CCGCTCACAATTCCACACAACATACGAGCCGGAAGCATAAAGTGTAAAGCCTGGGGTGCCTAATGAGTGA
GCTAACTCACATTAATTGCGTTGCGCTCACTGCCCGCTTTCCAGTCGGGAAACCTGTCGTGCCAGCTGCA
TTAATGAATCGGCCAACGCGCGGGGAGAGGCGGTTTGCGTATTGGGCGCTCTTCCGCTTCCTCGCTCACT
GACTCGCTGCGCTCGGTCGTTCGGCTGCGGCGAGCGGTATCAGCTCACTCAAAGGCGGTAATACGGTTAT
CCACAGAATCAGGGGATAACGCAGGAAAGAACATGTGAGCAAAAGGCCAGCAAAAGGCCAGGAACCGTAA
AAAGGCCGCGTTGCTGGCGTTTTTCCATAGGCTCCGCCCCCCTGACGAGCATCACAAAAATCGACGCTCA
AGTCAGAGGTGGCGAAACCCGACAGGACTATAAAGATACCAGGCGTTTCCCCCTGGAAGCTCCCTCGTGC
GCTCTCCTGTTCCGACCCTGCCGCTTACCGGATACCTGTCCGCCTTTCTCCCTTCGGGAAGCGTGGCGCT
TTCTCATAGCTCACGCTGTAGGTATCTCAGTTCGGTGTAGGTCGTTCGCTCCAAGCTGGGCTGTGTGCAC
GAACCCCCCGTTCAGCCCGACCGCTGCGCCTTATCCGGTAACTATCGTCTTGAGTCCAACCCGGTAAGAC
ACGACTTATCGCCACTGGCAGCAGCCACTGGTAACAGGATTAGCAGAGCGAGGTATGTAGGCGGTGCTAC
AGAGTTCTTGAAGTGGTGGCCTAACTACGGCTACACTAGAAGAACAGTATTTGGTATCTGCGCTCTGCTG
AAGCCAGTTACCTTCGGAAAAAGAGTTGGTAGCTCTTGATCCGGCAAACAAACCACCGCTGGTAGCGGTG
GTTTTTTTGTTTGCAAGCAGCAGATTACGCGCAGAAAAAAAGGATCTCAAGAAGATCCTTTGATCTTTTC
TACGGGGTCTGACGCTCAGTGGAACGAAAACTCACGTTAAGGGATTTTGGTCATGAGATTATCAAAAAGG
ATCTTCACCTAGATCCTTTTAAATTAAAAATGAAGTTTTAAATCAATCTAAAGTATATATGAGTAAACTT
GGTCTGACAGTTACCAATGCTTAATCAGTGAGGCACCTATCTCAGCGATCTGTCTATTTCGTTCATCCAT
AGTTGCCTGACTCCCCGTCGTGTAGATAACTACGATACGGGAGGGCTTACCATCTGGCCCCAGTGCTGCA
ATGATACCGCGAGACCCACGCTCACCGGCTCCAGATTTATCAGCAATAAACCAGCCAGCCGGAAGGGCCG
AGCGCAGAAGTGGTCCTGCAACTTTATCCGCCTCCATCCAGTCTATTAATTGTTGCCGGGAAGCTAGAGT
AAGTAGTTCGCCAGTTAATAGTTTGCGCAACGTTGTTGCCATTGCTACAGGCATCGTGGTGTCACGCTCG
TCGTTTGGTATGGCTTCATTCAGCTCCGGTTCCCAACGATCAAGGCGAGTTACATGATCCCCCATGTTGT
GCAAAAAAGCGGTTAGCTCCTTCGGTCCTCCGATCGTTGTCAGAAGTAAGTTGGCCGCAGTGTTATCACT
CATGGTTATGGCAGCACTGCATAATTCTCTTACTGTCATGCCATCCGTAAGATGCTTTTCTGTGACTGGT
GAGTACTCAACCAAGTCATTCTGAGAATAGTGTATGCGGCGACCGAGTTGCTCTTGCCCGGCGTCAATAC
GGGATAATACCGCGCCACATAGCAGAACTTTAAAAGTGCTCATCATTGGAAAACGTTCTTCGGGGCGAAA
ACTCTCAAGGATCTTACCGCTGTTGAGATCCAGTTCGATGTAACCCACTCGTGCACCCAACTGATCTTCA
GCATCTTTTACTTTCACCAGCGTTTCTGGGTGAGCAAAAACAGGAAGGCAAAATGCCGCAAAAAAGGGAA
TAAGGGCGACACGGAAATGTTGAATACTCATACTCTTCCTTTTTCAATATTATTGAAGCATTTATCAGGG
TTATTGTCTCATGAGCGGATACATATTTGAATGTATTTAGAAAAATAAACAAATAGGGGTTCCGCGCACA
TTTCCCCGAAAAGTGCCACCTGAC
