>Addgene plasmid #69444 | Fgf4enhLV (FpG12) | addgene partial sequence | sequence record 126396 | EGFP-N 5'-CGTCGCCGTCCAGCTCGACCAG-3'
GCGACCGGTGGTATCTTGCGTGAGTTCGAGCTGCGGGCCGTGAGTTCGGTGAGTGCTGCGCACAGACCTA
AGTAGCGAGAGCAAATAGGGACGCAACGGTGGCGGGATAGTCCCCGCGCGCCCAGCCCTCCGGAGCAGTG
GTATAGTATAGCCGGCGCCCCCTCCTACTCGCCTGCCCCGCGCCCGGGTGCTGGGCTAGCACGCGTAAGA
GCTCGAGATCTTCTGCTGGGAGACTTCTGAGCAACCTCCCGAATTAACTTTATGGGAGGCTACAGACAGC
AAGACTGGAAAATCTCATTGGCATTTTTTTTTTTTGTCTTTCACATTCCTTTAGAAAACTCTTTGTTTGG
ATGCTAATGGGATACTTAAAATACTATTCTGTACCACAGCCCAAGATGGAAGAAGCCACACCCCAAAGCT
GAGGTGGGAGCTCCTCCCAAACTTCCTTTCTGTCTGGTGGCTCACAGGACATTAATTAACCAAACTGGAT
CTCTGCTGTCCCTGTAATAAACCCGAAAATTTTGAATTTTTGTAATTTGTTTTTGTAATTCTTTAGTTTG
TATGTCTGTTGCTATTATGTCTACTATTCTTTCCCCTGCACTGTACCCCCCAATCCCCCCTTTTCTTTTA
AAATTGTGGATGAATACTGCCATTTGTCTGCAA
