>Addgene plasmid #69444 | Fgf4enhLV (FpG12) | addgene partial sequence | sequence record 126467 | Hygro-R 5'-tatccacgccctcctacatc-3'
TCCGAGAGCTGCATCAGGTCGGAGACGCTGTCGAACTTTTCGATCAGAAACTTCTCGACAGACGTCGCGG
TGAGTTCAGGCTTTTTCATAGATCCTCTAGAGTCGACCTGCAGCCCAAGCTTCGTCTAACAAAAAAGCCA
AAAACGGCCAGAATTTAGCGGACAATTTACTAGTCTAACACTGAAAATTACATATTGACCCAAATGATTA
CATTTCAAAAGGTGCCTAAAAAACTTCACAAAACACACTCGCCAACCCCGAGCGCATAGTTCAAAACCGG
AGCTTCAGCTACTTAAGAAGATAGGTACATAAAACCGACCAAAGAAACTGACGCCTCACTTATCCCTCCC
CTCACCAGAGGTCCGGCGCCTGTCGATTCAGGAGAGCCTACCCTAGGCCCGAACCCTGCGTCCTGCGACG
GAGAAAAGCCTACCGCACACCTACCGGCAGGTGGCCCCACCCTGCATTATAAGCCAACAGAACGGGTGAC
GTCACGACACGACGAGGGCGCGCGCTCCCAAAGGTACGGGTGCACTGCCCAACGGCACCGCCATAACTGC
CGCCCCCGCAACAGACGACAAACCGAGTTCTCCAGTCAGTGACAAACTTCACGTCAGGGTCCCCAGATGG
TGCCCCAGCCCATCTCACCCGAATAAGAGCTTTCCCGCATTAGCGAAGGCCTCAAGACCTTGGGTTCTTG
CCGCCCACCATGCCCCCCACCTTGTTTCAACGACCTCACAGCCCGCCTCACAAGCGTCTTCCATTCAAGA
CTCGGGAACAGCCGCCATTTTGCTGCGCTCCCCCCAACCCCCAGTTCAGGGCAACCTTGCTCGCGGACCC
AGACTACAGCCCTTGGCGGTCTCTCCACACGCTTCCGTCCCACCGAGCGGCCCGGCGGCCACGAAAGCCC
CGGCCAGCCCAGCAGCCCGCTACTCACCAAGTGACGATCACAGCGATCCACAAACAAGAACCGCGACCCA
AATCCCGGCTGCGACGGAACTAGCTGTGCC
